>Addgene plasmid #70168 | pZ003 (LshC2c2 locus) | depositor full sequence | sequence record 125314 | pZ003 (LshC2c2 locus) sequence 10606 bps
GAATTCCGGATGAGCATTCATCAGGCGGGCAAGAATGTGAATAAAGGCCGGATAAAACTTGTGCTTATTT
TTCTTTACGGTCTTTAAAAAGGCCGTAATATCCAGCTGAACGGTCTGGTTATAGGTACATTGAGCAACTG
ACTGAAATGCCTCAAAATGTTCTTTACGATGCCATTGGGATATATCAACGGTGGTATATCCAGTGATTTT
TTTCTCCATTTTAGCTTCCTTAGCTCCTGAAAATCTCGATAACTCAAAAAATACGCCCGGTAGTGATCTT
ATTTCATTATGGTGAAAGTTGGAACCTCTTACGTGCCGATCAACGTCTCATTTTCGCCAAAAGTTGGCCC
AGGGCTTCCCGGTATCAACAGGGACACCAGGATTTATTTATTCTGCGAAGTGATCTTCCGTCACAGGTAT
TTATTCGGCGCAAAGTGCGTCGGGTGATGCTGCCAACTTACTGATTTAGTGTATGATGGTGTTTTTGAGG
TGCTCCAGTGGCTTCTGTTTCTATCAGCTGTCCCTCCTGTTCAGCTACTGACGGGGTGGTGCGTAACGGC
AAAAGCACCGCCGGACATCAGCGCTAGCGGAGTGTATACTGGCTTACTATGTTGGCACTGATGAGGGTGT
CAGTGAAGTGCTTCATGTGGCAGGAGAAAAAAGGCTGCACCGGTGCGTCAGCAGAATATGTGATACAGGA
TATATTCCGCTTCCTCGCTCACTGACTCGCTACGCTCGGTCGTTCGACTGCGGCGAGCGGAAATGGCTTA
CGAACGGGGCGGAGATTTCCTGGAAGATGCCAGGAAGATACTTAACAGGGAAGTGAGAGGGCCGCGGCAA
AGCCGTTTTTCCATAGGCTCCGCCCCCCTGACAAGCATCACGAAATCTGACGCTCAAATCAGTGGTGGCG
AAACCCGACAGGACTATAAAGATACCAGGCGTTTCCCCCTGGCGGCTCCCTCGTGCGCTCTCCTGTTCCT
GCCTTTCGGTTTACCGGTGTCATTCCGCTGTTATGGCCGCGTTTGTCTCATTCCACGCCTGACACTCAGT
TCCGGGTAGGCAGTTCGCTCCAAGCTGGACTGTATGCACGAACCCCCCGTTCAGTCCGACCGCTGCGCCT
TATCCGGTAACTATCGTCTTGAGTCCAACCCGGAAAGACATGCAAAAGCACCACTGGCAGCAGCCACTGG
TAATTGATTTAGAGGAGTTAGTCTTGAAGTCATGCGCCGGTTAAGGCTAAACTGAAAGGACAAGTTTTGG
TGACTGCGCTCCTCCAAGCCAGTTACCTCGGTTCAAAGAGTTGGTAGCTCAGAGAACCTTCGAAAAACCG
CCCTGCAAGGCGGTTTTTTCGTTTTCAGAGCAAGAGATTACGCGCAGACCAAAACGATCTCAAGAAGATC
ATCTTATTAATCAGATAAAATATTTAAATTAGGCTCTAGTTAGCCTAATCGCATAATTATTTATTATAGT
ATAATTCTTATTTTTTTTCAACCTAAAAATTTAAAACATCTCCAAAAATTTTCGTTTCAGAACAACCAAG
CAACCATATTCAAAAAACAATAAAAAATGAGCAAGAATTGAAATTTTATTCTCACTCAGAAGTTATTTTT
ATTAAATATCACTTTTCGATATTGGGGTGGTCTATATCAATTTAAAAGACAGAATAGATAATTCTTTAGA
GTTTTAGTCCCCTTCGATATTGGGGTGGTCTATATCGAAAAAGAAGAGTTTATTCAGATAGATTTGTCGT
TTTAGTCCCCTTCGATATTGGGGTGGTCTATATCCTCATTTTTACCTTTTCCCCTTTAGTTATCAGTTTT
AGTCCCCTTTGATATTGGGGTGGTCTATATCAATATGGATTACTTGGTAGAACAGCAATCTAGTTTTAGT
CCCCTTCGATATTGGGGTGGTCTATATCAATATGGATTACTTGGTAGAACAGCAATCTAGTTTTAGTCCC
CTTCGATATTGGGGTGGTCTATATCCCATCCTAATTTCTTGCTGATGAGATATTTATTTCTAATTTTTCT
ATTTTGTCTTTATTTTCAATACTTTCAATCCTATTTTTCTCTTTATTAATAATATAGAACCACCCTATAC
TATTATACCATATTTTTTGATTTTTCAAAATTCCAATATTTTGTTTTGTGAAATTTTTTCTCCCATTGTC
ACTTCTCCTGCAAGTACCTTCATTTTTTGAAACTGATCTTCTGTCAGGATAATGGAACGGATTGATGAAT
TTTCTGGAGCGAGCATTGATAACTGTTTTTCTGCCAGTTCGATTTTTTCTTTTGTTTTCGACCTCATTAT
ATATACCGATTTTTGAAGCTGATAATATCCCTTTTCTATCAATTTTTTCCTAAAAGTCCTATATTCAAAT
CTCTCAACATCTGTCTGCATAGGAAAATCATACATAAGCAGACCAAAATACTCAATACTCATAGTCCATC
ACGCTCAATGTCGGAATTATCACTTCTTCATCTTTTACAAAATAATTTCGTATACTATCCAAATAATAGT
CTACCGCTTGGAAAAAATCATATTTCTTATTGTTAAATAATACCTTCTGCTGTGCTACAAGAAGTATTTT
TTGCCTTATTTCCTTACTTAATTTCACTTCATTCAAAATATCCTTGTACATATAAACAAGATAATCCACC
ATAGGACGAAAAACCTCTATTATATCATCAGAAAAATTATAGGCATTAAACTGTGACTTATGATGTAATC
CTAAACTTGGATGAAATCCTTTTGCTACAATCTTTGATGATATTATAGCTCTTAAAATCATATATCCATA
ATTAAGTGCAGAATTCACTCCATCTTCATCAAATCTTTTAAAACTATTACTATACAATTCCTGAAAATAT
ATCCTTGAAGCTATTGCTTCCTGATGTTCTGCACTCGCATCATCTTTTTTCAAGTTTTCCTTATATGTTT
TCAGTCTTTCAATGGAAATATCACTTTTTTCAAGATACTCTAACAATGCTCTTTGATTTTCAATCTTATT
CTCCACTATCCTGCTCCACAATTTTTCCTTTTTCTCTTTTTCCCACTCAATCTGCTCATTTATTCGTAAA
GTCACTTGAAAATGATTAAATAATCCCAGCGAATGAATTTCAGGCTGATGTTTCTCGTTGCAAATAATAA
TCGGAATGTTATTTTCCACCAGCCTCAACTGCAAAATCGCACTAATCTTACAATAGCAGTTTTCAATAAC
TATCGCAGATATATCATTCAAAGAAATCTTATTTTTCTCATCATTATTGTCTTCATCAACCATTATAAGC
TGATTATTCGATATTGACAAATCATCAGCCCTTGTTATGTGAATTATATTGGGCATTTTAATCATACTCC
TTATAAATTTCATTCTTATAACGTATCATTCGTATTTTCTATTTTTGTTAAAAGTTCTATTATCAAGTTT
TTAATATAATCAGAATTATAACTTTCTAATTCTAAAACAGAAACTTTTTTAGGTTTCATTAATCTTTCAA
GTATATCATTATTACCGATAAGTTTAAATTTTTTCTTTAATTCATCATAATCTAAATTCACATCTTTTTT
AAATACTTCAAATACACTTGCATAAGTTGAATTATTATAACGTGTACTATATGATAATAAATTAGAAACT
CTATCAATTTGTTCTGCAATACTGTAATCAGCAAACGGATTTCTTACAATATAGAAATGTGAAATATAGT
TTCTAATACTTTCATTTTCCGGCTTATTAATTTCAGAATTTTCAGACAAATCAATTCCAAATCCATAACA
TATTTTCTCAAATTTTTTATAAGATTCTTCATCAAAAAATTTATAGTATGCTGTTGTTGTATAAAAGCCA
TCAGATCCATTACGCTTAGGATAAGCTCTACTTATTCCAGTATTGTAGCCACTTAACTTAATAATTCCTA
ATTCTCTTAGCCCATTTACAATATAGTGCATATCTCTTTCAAATCTAGCCATTTGAATAGCAAGTTTCCA
ATTTATATCTATCAAATAACTTTCTATTTTATTCAAATAATTAAATTCTACCAAATCTCTAATTTTTTTG
TATTCAGAAACTCTATTATAATCTTTTTCAAATGATTTATAGTTTTTATTTTGTATATTTTTTGCAAAAA
AGTCATCATTTTCTTTCAATTTTTTTATATACTTCTCTTTGTATTCTTTAGAATATCCATTTAGTTTATC
ATTTAGATTTTTCAATATTGCATCAATTTCAGATATTTTATTTTTTCTAATATTTTTACCATCAATATTA
AATAAAAATTTTGCATCAGCCATTTTAATATCATTTGAAATTAATCCATAAATTTTATCAAAATTTGGAT
TTCCAATATTTAAAAATAAATTCTTTTTATAAATATATAATTCATTCTTACGTTCTTTAGGATAATATAT
TTCTTGAAATTTATTTTCATTCTCTGATTCCATATCTTCTATTAAATTATCTATTTCTTTTTTGTATTTT
TTTAAAAAATCAGAATTAAATATTATTCTACACAATATTTTACTCTTTATTTCCTGATCTTTATCTTTTA
TATACTGATCAACCTTTTTTTTCAAATCCTTTTTATTTATGTTTGATAACTTTCTTTGTTCATCTTGTAA
TATATTCGATTTTTTATCTATCTCAAATTTAGTTTCATCATCAAAAATTACAATTTTTTCTAATTTTTTC
TCTAAAACATCACAACCATTAATATCATCTTTAAATTCAGTTAATATATTATTTTTTATATCCTCATAAT
AATTATTAAAAATTTCTTTTTTAGTTTGTATTTTAAAATCATCAAAGTCTTTTTCTATCTCTTTCATTTT
TTGAATAAATTCTTCTAAATTAAGATTCCAATTTTCAGTTATACATTCATTTCTCAAAGTATTTAATTGC
ATTATTTCATCTAAAATATCTATAATATTTTGATATTCTGAAGTATTTAACCAAACTGATGTTGCAAAAA
ATCTATTTCTAATTTTATTTATAACCGCATTACTATTTAACAGTGCAAATATTGAAATTATATATTCAAA
ATCATCATTTATTACTATAGTTTTATCACTAGTCTTTACAGTTATTCTTTCGTAAGTTTTATTATCATTA
ATGTCTTTTATTTGTTTCTTAATTTCTTGAATATTCATTTTAAAATCTGAAAAATCAAAAAGTTCCTCAT
AATTTTTTCTCAAATATCCAATATAACATTCTATTACTTTTTTCTGATATTTTTTAATAGCTTTATTATT
ACCTTTTGAAGCAGAAATCTGAGCATTTTTATAATAATTTTCTATAATATTTTCATCTATTTCATCAATG
TTTCCTAAAGTTTTCTTTAATTCTTGTAAAAATATATTCTTACTTTCATTTTCTTCTAAATCATCTTCTA
AAATTAATTTCTTATACAATTCTTTATTCACATATATTAAAGCATTTAATACTATTTTTTCTGTTTCTAT
AGTATCAAATGGTTCATTCTTAGGATTATTCCTATATAAATTTAATATTTCAGGAAGTACTTTAGAAAAG
GATGGTAAATATTTAATATCATTATTATTTTCTTCTGAAATTTTAATATCATTTATTTTAGTAATTATAT
TTTTTTTATCTTTAAATACTACATCTAAATTTAATGCTTTTGACACTTCTTCATCTGATATTTTTAAATT
TTGAATTATATTTATGACTTTATTATAGTCATCTTGCGTTCCTTGTAAATCTCTTTCCTTGCTAATCGCA
TGTAATATCCTGTTTCTTTCATTTGTTCCTATCTTTGTAAATTTCCTAATAAAATTATTTGTAATGTTAT
TTTTATTATCTATAAAATCTAAGTCTCTTATTATTTTTATTTTTGAATTTAAAATTTTTTTATCAAGTAC
GTAATTTTTTTCTCGATCTCCTCCAAAGAAATCTATATTTTCATCATTATTTATATTTTCTCTAGAAAAA
ATCTTATTTAATTCCATATTGGTAGAAGCAAAAAAAGTAATCAATTCTAAATCCAATTCCTCTTTAGCGT
GAAGTCTAGAAAAATCATCAGTATTTACTGTTGTCATATCTATATCATTATGTCTTAATTTCCCTAAATA
CATAATATGCTCTAACGTATATTGCTTAACTCTTTTTAAAATTTTTTCAGATAATATACTTTCATTTAAA
ATTTTTTCTATTTCTATTTTTTCCATTTTCTTTAATCTGACTTTTTGTTCATTTACCAATATTTTTTCAA
TTCTTCCTTTCAAATATCGATATATGATTTTATATAGTTCTTTTTCTTCATCAGATTTCTTTGAAAATTT
TTTCGAATCAAAATTAACTTTATAATGTTTTTTAAATATTCCAAAAATTTCTGTATCACAATTTCCTTTT
TTTAGTTCTTTTTCTAATTTTTTTATTAATTCATCTATTTTAAATTCTGCTAAAATTTTTTCTATTTTTT
CTTTTATACTATTATTTTTTATATTTTCTACAAAAAATTTTACAATTTTATCTTTTTTATTTTCTCTTTC
TATTTTAAATTTTTCGTGCTTATCTAATAGTACATAAGATTTTATATATGTTCTATTTCTTCTCTTTTCA
AGAAATTCATTATTAACTTTTTTTACTTTTTCAATTCTTTTAGTAATATTCCAAAATTCTAACTCTTTTA
TAACAAAATCAGCTATATCTTCTACTGTTAAATCTACATTTATATTTAAAATTTTTTCAACAAGCATTTT
TTTATTTTTAGATTTCTTTTTATCACCACCAACATTAAGATAAAATTTTACAAAACCCAGAATTTCTAAA
TTACTTTTTATTTTTTCTCTTATTTCCATAAAATTAGTCAAAATAACATCTATTTTATCATCTTTCAATA
ATTTTTCTCTTAAATGTTCTTCATAATATCGATTTTCAAATACTTTTTCTGTTTCATTTTCAATTATTTT
TTCTATAATCTTATATAAACTCATGTTAATATTTTTAAAAATTTCGTAAATTGATTTTTTTGTTTCTAAT
TCATCATTTTCTATTATTCTTAATATTATTGAACAATCATTTAGTGTTTTATTAGTATACTCATCTCTGA
TATCTATCTCTATTTCTTCTTCATTCTCTTGTCTCTTTATTTCTATTTTTTTATCATCTTTAGTTATTCC
TTGCCTAATTGCTTCATCTATTATTTTCTTTTTTGTAATCCCCAATGCTTTCAATTTCTCAGATTTTCCA
TATGCTTCTATATATAATACAACTTCTTCTGTTTCCAAAAAATCATCATTATTTTCTATTCTTATGATTC
CTTCTTTACCTTTCAACTTAAATAGAATATTTCCTGCATGAAATTTTCTTGTAAATTCTTTAAGAATATT
ATCATTTTTTTTGTAATTAATATATTTTCTAATAAATTTATTATTATCAATTTTTTCTTTATTATTATTT
TCATTAATATTTAAAATGTATTTGTTTCCATCATAGTTCCTTTTAACTTTTACTTTCCGTTTTATTTTAA
AATCTTTTTTATCACGAACTTCATACCATCTCTTATGTCCAAATAAATTTCCCATTCCAATCTCCTCGTT
TCTACTTTAATCTAATAAAATATTTTTAAATTAAATCAATTTTACATCTTTCTAATCAAAAATACAATTT
TCCATTTTTAGTATACCACATCAATATTAAATCTCAAAAAAATAAGGAGCCGTCAAACATAGCTCCCTAC
TTCTATTTACTCATAATCCCCATCTATCCTTACTTTTCGTAAAATCAATCCTTCTTTCGCCTTTAGATCC
AACTTAATTTTCCCATTTGAACCTGTTCTAAATGTTCTGCCTTCTGTTACCAAATCAATAAATCTTTCAT
CCTGATAATTTGTTTCAAATTCCACATTTTCCCAGCTGTTAAACGAGCTTTAATGCGGTAGTTTATCACA
GTTAAATTGCTAACGCAGTCAGGCACCGTGTATGAAATCTAACAATGCGCTCATCGTCATCCTCGGCACC
GTCACCCTGGATGCTGTAGGCATAGGCTTGGTTATGCCGGTACTGCCGGGCCTCTTGCGGGATATCGTCC
ATTCCGACAGCATCGCCAGTCACTATGGCGTGCTGCTAGCGCTATATGCGTTGATGCAATTTCTATGCGC
ACCCGTTCTCGGAGCACTGTCCGACCGCTTTGGCCGCCGCCCAGTCCTGCTCGCTTCGCTACTTGGAGCC
ACTATCGACTACGCGATCATGGCGACCACACCCGTCCTGTGGATCCTCTACGCCGGACGCATCGTGGCCG
GCATCACCGGCGCCACAGGTGCGGTTGCTGGCGCCTATATCGCCGACATCACCGATGGGGAAGATCGGGC
TCGCCACTTCGGGCTCATGAGCGCTTGTTTCGGCGTGGGTATGGTGGCAGGCCCCGTGGCCGGGGGACTG
TTGGGCGCCATCTCCTTGCATGCACCATTCCTTGCGGCGGCGGTGCTCAACGGCCTCAACCTACTACTGG
GCTGCTTCCTAATGCAGGAGTCGCATAAGGGAGAGCGTCGACCGATGCCCTTGAGAGCCTTCAACCCAGT
CAGCTCCTTCCGGTGGGCGCGGGGCATGACTATCGTCGCCGCACTTATGACTGTCTTCTTTATCATGCAA
CTCGTAGGACAGGTGCCGGCAGCGCTCTGGGTCATTTTCGGCGAGGACCGCTTTCGCTGGAGCGCGACGA
TGATCGGCCTGTCGCTTGCGGTATTCGGAATCTTGCACGCCCTCGCTCAAGCCTTCGTCACTGGTCCCGC
CACCAAACGTTTCGGCGAGAAGCAGGCCATTATCGCCGGCATGGCGGCCGACGCGCTGGGCTACGTCTTG
CTGGCGTTCGCGACGCGAGGCTGGATGGCCTTCCCCATTATGATTCTTCTCGCTTCCGGCGGCATCGGGA
TGCCCGCGTTGCAGGCCATGCTGTCCAGGCAGGTAGATGACGACCATCAGGGACAGCTTCAAGGATCGCT
CGCGGCTCTTACCAGCCTAACTTCGATCATTGGACCGCTGATCGTCACGGCGATTTATGCCGCCTCGGCG
AGCACATGGAACGGGTTGGCATGGATTGTAGGCGCCGCCCTATACCTTGTCTGCCTCCCCGCGTTGCGTC
GCGGTGCATGGAGCCGGGCCACCTCGACCTGAATGGAAGCCGGCGGCACCTCGCTAACGGATTCACCACT
CCAAGAATTGGAGCCAATCAATTCTTGCGGAGAACTGTGAATGCGCAAACCAACCCTTGGCAGAACATAT
CCATCGCGTCCGCCATCTCCAGCAGCCGCACGCGGCGCATCTCGGGCAGCGTTGGGTCCTGGCCACGGGT
GCGCATGATCGTGCTCCTGTCGTTGAGGACCCGGCTAGGCTGGCGGGGTTGCCTTACTGGTTAGCAGAAT
GAATCACCGATACGCGAGCGAACGTGAAGCGACTGCTGCTGCAAAACGTCTGCGACCTGAGCAACAACAT
GAATGGTCTTCGGTTTCCGTGTTTCGTAAAGTCTGGAAACGCGGAAGTCCCCTACGTGCTGCTGAAGTTG
CCCGCAACAGAGAGTGGAACCAACCGGTGATACCACGATACTATGACTGAGAGTCAACGCCATGAGCGGC
CTCATTTCTTATTCTGAGTTACAACAGTCCGCACCGCTGTCCGGTAGCTCCTTCCGGTGGGCGCGGGGCA
TGACTATCGTCGCCGCACTTATGACTGTCTTCTTTATCATGCAACTCGTAGGACAGGTGCCGGCAGCGCC
CAACAGTCCCCCGGCCACGGGGCCTGCCACCATACCCACGCCGAAACAAGCGCCCTGCACCATTATGTTC
CGGATCTGCATCGCAGGATGCTGCTGGCTACCCTGTGGAACACCTACATCTGTATTAACGAAGCGCTAAC
CGTTTTTATCAGGCTCTGGGAGGCAGAATAAATGATCATATCGTCAATTATTACCTCCACGGGGAGAGCC
TGAGCAAACTGGCCTCAGGCATTTGAGAAGCACACGGTCACACTGCTTCCGGTAGTCAATAAACCGGTAA
ACCAGCAATAGACATAAGCGGCTATTTAACGACCCTGCCCTGAACCGACGACCGGGTCGAATTTGCTTTC
GAATTTCTGCCATTCATCCGCTTATTATCACTTATTCAGGCGTAGCACCAGGCGTTTAAGGGCACCAATA
ACTGCCTTAAAAAAATTACGCCCCGCCCTGCCACTCATCGCAGTACTGTTGTAATTCATTAAGCATTCTG
CCGACATGGAAGCCATCACAGACGGCATGATGAACCTGAATCGCCAGCGGCATCAGCACCTTGTCGCCTT
GCGTATAATATTTGCCCATGGTGAAAACGGGGGCGAAGAAGTTGTCCATATTGGCCACGTTTAAATCAAA
ACTGGTGAAACTCACCCAGGGATTGGCTGAGACGAAAAACATATTCTCAATAAACCCTTTAGGGAAATAG
GCCAGGTTTTCACCGTAACACGCCACATCTTGCGAATATATGTGTAGAAACTGCCGGAAATCGTCGTGGT
ATTCACTCCAGAGCGATGAAAACGTTTCAGTTTGCTCATGGAAAACGGTGTAACAAGGGTGAACACTATC
CCATATCACCAGCTCACCGTCTTTCATTGCCATACG
Features (pLannotate 1.2.2; 11 found; start..end, strand, type, name):
    220..322     -  promoter       cat promoter: promoter of the E. coli cat gene encoding chloramphenicol acetyltransferase
    443..586     +  mobile_element IS1 (fragment): prokaryotic transposable element IS1
    705..760     -  rep_origin     RSF ori (fragment): Plasmids containing the RSF 1030 origin of replication can be propagated in E. coli cells that contain additional plasmids with compatible origins.
    848..1393    -  rep_origin     p15A ori: Plasmids containing the medium-copy-number p15A origin of replication can be propagated in E. coli cells that contain a second plasmid with the ColE1 origin.
   2101..2117    -  misc_feature   crRNA leader (fragment): crRNA leader sequence for the Streptococcus pyogenes CRISPR/Cas system
   3376..7545    -  CDS            LshC2c2: type VI CRISPR effector from Leptotrichia shahii with RNA-guided RNAse activity (Abudayyeh et al., 2016)
   7942..9132    +  CDS            TcR: tetracycline efflux protein; tet; confers resistance to tetracycline
   9636..9729    +  CDS            TcR (fragment): tetracycline efflux protein; tet; confers resistance to tetracycline
   9726..9783    -  CDS            TcR (fragment): tetracycline efflux protein; tet; confers resistance to tetracycline
   9773..9868    +  CDS            resD (fragment): REDF_ECOLI - Also known as D. Protein inferred from homology: Swiss-Prot protein existence level 3. Acts as a repressor of transcription and as a site-specific resolvase that cleaves at the RfsF site. From Escherichia coli (strain K12).
  10166..219     -  CDS            CmR (across the origin): chloramphenicol acetyltransferase; cat; confers resistance to chloramphenicol
