[The description below was written by a language model from this plasmid's Addgene catalogue record and pLannotate feature annotations shown in this document.]
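Description:
pZ003 (LshC2c2 locus) is a bacterial expression plasmid built on the low-copy pACYC184 backbone, carrying the full C2c2 CRISPR locus from Leptotrichia shahii for heterologous expression in E. coli. It replicates from the p15A origin, which is compatible with ColE1-type plasmids and so allows it to be maintained alongside a second plasmid in the same cell. Selection is with chloramphenicol, through the chloramphenicol acetyltransferase gene and its native cat promoter. The feature table also shows a complete tetracycline efflux (TcR) reading frame plus several small TcR fragments, an IS1 fragment and a resD fragment, all of which are remnants of the pACYC184 backbone. The catalogue lists only chloramphenicol as the resistance marker.

The payload is an insert of roughly 6 kb described as the complete LshC2c2 locus. The only part of it that the annotation identifies with confidence is the LshC2c2 coding sequence, about 4.2 kb on the reverse strand, which encodes the type VI CRISPR effector with RNA-guided RNase activity. The remaining insert sequence is unannotated. A "full locus" would be expected to include further native elements such as a CRISPR array, but the record does not itemise these or state which promoter drives expression. A short hit labelled as a Streptococcus pyogenes crRNA leader fragment is only 17 nt long and is probably a chance match. The deposited sequence is 10,606 nt, slightly shorter than the 10,657 bp catalogue size. According to the record, the construct serves to express the whole locus in bacteria, in the context of work on the discovery and functional characterisation of class 2 CRISPR-Cas systems.
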