Addgene plasmid #70168: pZ003 (LshC2c2 locus)
Purpose: Expresses LshC2c2 full locus
Depositing lab: Feng Zhang. Depositing organization: Broad Institute. Publication: Discovery and Functional Characterization of Diverse Class 2 CRISPR-Cas Systems. Shmakov S, Abudayyeh OO, Makarova KS, Wolf YI, Gootenberg JS, Semenova E, Minakhin L, Joung J, Konermann S, Severinov K, Zhang F, Koonin EV. Mol Cell. 2015 Nov 5;60(3):385-97. doi: 10.1016/j.molcel.2015.10.008. Epub 2015 Oct 22. PubMed 26593719.
Backbone
  Vector backbone: pACYC184
  Backbone manufacturer: NEB
  Backbone size w/o insert (bp): 4245
  Total vector size (bp): 10657
  Vector type: Bacterial Expression
Growth in bacteria
  Bacterial resistance: Chloramphenicol, 25 μg/mL
  Growth temperature: 37°C
  Growth strain: Stbl3
  Copy number: Low Copy
Gene/Insert
  Gene/Insert name: LshC2c2 full locus
  Species: leptotrichia shahii
  Insert size (bp): 6037
  GenBank ID: WP_018451595.1
Terms and licenses: Academic/Nonprofit Terms; Industry Terms: Not Available to Industry
How to cite: pZ003 (LshC2c2 locus) was a gift from Feng Zhang (Addgene plasmid # 70168 ; http://n2t.net/addgene:70168 ; RRID:Addgene_70168)
