>Addgene plasmid #70168 | pZ003 (LshC2c2 locus) | addgene partial sequence | sequence record 132299 | p15A-F  5'-gattacgcgcagaccaaaac-3'
TCTTATTAATCAGATAAAATATTTAAATTAGGCTCTAGTTAGCCTAATCGCATAATTATTTATTATAGTA
TAATTCTTATTTTTTTTCAACCTAAAAATTTAAAACATCTCCAAAAATTTTCGTTTCAGAACAACCAAGC
AACCATATTCAAAAAACAATAAAAAATGAGCAAGAATTGAAATTTTATTCTCACTCAGAAGTTATTTTTA
TTAAATATCACTTTTCGATATTGGGGTGGTCTATATCAATTTAAAAGACAGAATAGATAATTCTTTAGAG
TTTTAGTCCCCTTCGATATTGGGGTGGTCTATATCGAAAAAGAAGAGTTTATTCAGATAGATTTGTCGTT
TTAGTCCCCTTCGATATTGGGGTGGTCTATATCCTCATTTTTACCTTTTCCCCTTTAGTTATCAGTTTTA
GTCCCCTTTGATATTGGGGTGGTCTATATCAATATGGATTACTTGGTAGAACAGCAATCTAGTTTTAGTC
CCCTTCGATATTGGGGTGGTCTATATCAATATGGATTACTTGGTAGAACAGCAATCTAGTTTTAGTCCCC
TTCGATATTGGGGTGGTCTATATCCCATCCTAATTTCTTGCTGATGAGATATTTATTTCTAATTTTTCTA
TTTTGTCTTTATTTTCAATACTTTCAATCCTATTTTTCTCTTTATTAATAATATAGAACCACCCTATACT
ATTATACCATATTTTTTGATTTTTCAAAATTCCAATATTTTGTTTTGTGAAATTTTTTCTCCCATTGTCA
CTTCTCCTGCAAGTACCTTCATTTTTTGAAACTGATCTTCTGTCAGGATAATGGAACGGATTGATGAATT
TTCTGGAGCGAGCATTGATAACTGTTTTTCTGCCAGTTCGATTTTTTCTTTTGTTTTCGACCTCATTATA
TATACCGATTTTTGAAGCTGATAATATCCCTTTTCTATCAATTTT
