>Addgene plasmid #70168 | pZ003 (LshC2c2 locus) | addgene partial sequence | sequence record 132303 | pBRrevBam  5'-GGTGATGTCGGCGATATAGG-3'
GCGCCGGTGATGCCGGCCACGATGCGTCCGGCGTAGAGGATCCACAGGACGGGTGTGGTCGCCATGATCG
CGTAGTCGATAGTGGCTCCAAGTAGCGAAGCGAGCAGGACTGGGCGGCGGCCAAAGCGGTCGGACAGTGC
TCCGAGAACGGGTGCGCATAGAAATTGCATCAACGCATATAGCGCTAGCAGCACGCCATAGTGACTGGCG
ATGCTGTCGGAATGGACGATATCCCGCAAGAGGCCCGGCAGTACCGGCATAACCAAGCCTATGCCTACAG
CATCCAGGGTGACGGTGCCGAGGATGACGATGAGCGCATTGTTAGATTTCATACACGGTGCCTGACTGCG
TTAGCAATTTAACTGTGATAAACTACCGCATTAAAGCTCGTTTAACAGCTGGGAAAATGTGGAATTTGAA
ACAAATTATCAGGATGAAAGATTTATTGATTTGGTAACAGAAGGCAGAACATTTAGAACAGGTTCAAATG
GGAAAATTAAGTTGGATCTAAAGGCGAAAGAAGGATTGATTTTACGAAAAGTAAGGATAGATGGGGATTA
TGAGTAAATAGAAGTAGGGAGCTATGTTTGACGGCTCCTTATTTTTTTGAGATTTAATATTGATGTGGTA
TACTAAAAATGGAAAATTGTATTTTTGATTAGAAAGATGTAAAATTGATTTAATTTAAAAATATTTTATT
AGATTAAAGTAGAAACGAGGAGATTGGAATGGGAAATTTATTTGGACATAAGAGATGGTATGAAGTTCGT
GATAAAAAAGATTTTAAAATAAAACGGAAAGTAAAAGTTAAAAGGAACTATGATGGAAACAAATACATTT
TAAATATTAATGAAAATAATAATAAAGAAAAAATTGATAATAATAAATTTATTAGAAAATATATTAATTA
CAAAA
